Addgene plasmid #127666: Empty Bridge Control Zfp462-Klf4SE
Purpose: Encodes for 4 gRNAs expressed from their individual hU6 promoters. Two gRNAs target the Zfp462 promoter while the other two target the Klf4 stretch enhancer.
Depositing lab: Jennifer Phillips-Cremins. Depositing organization: University of Pennsylvania. Publication: LADL: light-activated dynamic looping for endogenous gene expression control. Kim JH, Rege M, Valeri J, Dunagin MC, Metzger A, Titus KR, Gilgenast TG, Gong W, Beagan JA, Raj A, Phillips-Cremins JE. Nat Methods. 2019 Jun 24. pii: 10.1038/s41592-019-0436-5. doi: 10.1038/s41592-019-0436-5. PubMed 31235883.
Backbone
  Vector backbone: Derived from pUC19
  Backbone manufacturer: Cremins lab
  Backbone size w/o insert (bp): 3308
  Vector type: Mammalian Expression, CRISPR
Growth in bacteria
  Bacterial resistance: Ampicillin, 100 μg/mL
  Growth temperature: 37°C
  Growth strain: NEB Stable
  Copy number: High Copy
Gene/Insert
  Gene/Insert name: gRNAs 129, 135, 115, 117
  gRNA/shRNA sequence: TACATGCAGTAGTACTAAGT, TTTGTGTTTTAGTGTAGATT, TAAAGAAAAGTGTTTATCGA, AAGTGTTTATCGAGGGAAAG
  Species: Synthetic
  Insert size (bp): 1752
  Promoter: hU6
  Cloning method: Ligation Independent Cloning
  Sequencing primers: 5′ pBR322ori-F; 3′ BGH Reverse
Terms and licenses: Academic/Nonprofit Terms; Industry Terms: Not Available to Industry
How to cite: Empty Bridge Control Zfp462-Klf4SE was a gift from Jennifer Phillips-Cremins (Addgene plasmid # 127666 ; http://n2t.net/addgene:127666 ; RRID:Addgene_127666)
