[The description below was written by a language model from this plasmid's Addgene catalogue record and pLannotate feature annotations shown in this document.]
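Description:
Empty Bridge Control Zfp462-Klf4SE is a 5,060-nt mammalian CRISPR guide-expression plasmid built on a pUC19-derived backbone. It is propagated in bacteria at high copy from a ColE1/pUC-type origin and selected with ampicillin through the bla (AmpR) gene and its native promoter. An f1 phage origin is also annotated.

The payload is a synthetic array of about 1.75 kb containing four tandem, same-orientation cassettes. Each cassette has a human U6 RNA polymerase III promoter followed by a spacer and a Streptococcus pyogenes Cas9 guide RNA scaffold, so four guides are transcribed independently from one plasmid. According to the record, two guides (of those numbered 129, 135, 115 and 117) target the Zfp462 promoter and the other two target the Klf4 stretch enhancer. Each full scaffold is followed by a second, partial scaffold match, which the record does not explain.

Downstream of the array, the annotation shows a fragment of the CMV enhancer, a bGH polyadenylation signal and a single AAV2 inverted terminal repeat, with no coding sequence between them. No Cas9 or other protein-coding payload is annotated, so a Cas9-type protein would have to be supplied separately. With only one ITR detected, the plasmid does not look like a functional AAV packaging construct. Short bom and rop fragments are also present as backbone remnants.

The plasmid comes from work on light-activated dynamic looping (LADL), which aims to control endogenous gene expression by bringing two genomic sites together. Its name suggests that it is the control that delivers the anchoring guides without the bridging component, although the record does not spell out what the "bridge" is.
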