Features (pLannotate 1.2.2; 22 found; start..end, strand, type, name):
     11..276     +  enhancer       CMV enhancer (fragment): human cytomegalovirus immediate early enhancer; contains an 18-bp deletion relative to the standard CMV enhancer
    346..457     +  polyA_signal   bGH poly(A) signal: bovine growth hormone polyadenylation signal
    562..702     +  repeat_region  AAV2 ITR: inverted terminal repeat of adeno-associated virus serotype 2 inverted
    707..758     -  misc_feature   bom (fragment): basis of mobility region from pBR322
    777..1232    +  rep_origin     f1 ori (sequence partly withheld): f1 bacteriophage origin of replication; arrow indicates direction of (+) strand synthesis
   1233..1282    -  misc_feature   bom (fragment): basis of mobility region from pBR322
   1384..1419    -  CDS            rop (fragment): Rop protein, which maintains plasmids at low copy number; rop
   1514..1618    +  promoter       AmpR promoter: bla
   1619..2479    +  CDS            AmpR: β-lactamase; bla; confers resistance to ampicillin, carbenicillin, and related antibiotics
   2650..3238    +  rep_origin     ori: high-copy-number ColE1/pMB1/pBR322/pUC origin of replication
   3300..3540    +  promoter       U6 promoter: RNA polymerase III promoter for human U6 snRNA
   3570..3645    +  misc_RNA       gRNA scaffold: guide RNA scaffold for the Streptococcus pyogenes CRISPR/Cas9 system
   3652..3695    +  misc_RNA       gRNA scaffold (fragment): guide RNA scaffold for the Streptococcus pyogenes CRISPR/Cas9 system
   3743..3983    +  promoter       U6 promoter: RNA polymerase III promoter for human U6 snRNA
   4013..4088    +  misc_RNA       gRNA scaffold: guide RNA scaffold for the Streptococcus pyogenes CRISPR/Cas9 system
   4095..4138    +  misc_RNA       gRNA scaffold (fragment): guide RNA scaffold for the Streptococcus pyogenes CRISPR/Cas9 system
   4186..4426    +  promoter       U6 promoter: RNA polymerase III promoter for human U6 snRNA
   4456..4531    +  misc_RNA       gRNA scaffold: guide RNA scaffold for the Streptococcus pyogenes CRISPR/Cas9 system
   4538..4581    +  misc_RNA       gRNA scaffold (fragment): guide RNA scaffold for the Streptococcus pyogenes CRISPR/Cas9 system
   4629..4867    +  promoter       U6 promoter: RNA polymerase III promoter for human U6 snRNA
   4899..4974    +  misc_RNA       gRNA scaffold: guide RNA scaffold for the Streptococcus pyogenes CRISPR/Cas9 system
   4981..5024    +  misc_RNA       gRNA scaffold (fragment): guide RNA scaffold for the Streptococcus pyogenes CRISPR/Cas9 system
>Addgene plasmid #127666 | Empty Bridge Control Zfp462-Klf4SE | addgene full sequence | sequence record 247041 | Addgene NGS Result
TAGAGGTACCCGTTACATAACTTACGGTAAATGGCCCGCCTGGCTGACCGCCCAACGACCCCCGCCCATT
GACGTCAATAGTAACGCCAATAGGGACTTTCCATTGACGTCAATGGGTGGAGTATTTACGGTAAACTGCC
CACTTGGCAGTACATCAAGTGTATCATATGCCAAGTACGCCCCCTATTGACGTCAATGACGGTAAATGGC
CCGCCTGGCATTGTGCCCAGTACATGACCTTATGGGACTTTCCTACTTGGCAGTACATCTACGTATGTAT
CCGCATCTGATGCTACCGTGGTTGAGTTAGCGTCGGAATTCCTAGAGCTCGCTGATCAGCCTCGACTGTG
CCTTCTAGTTGCCAGCCATCTGTTGTTTGCCCCTCCCCCGTGCCTTCCTTGACCCTGGAAGGTGCCACTC
CCACTGTCCTTTCCTAATAAAATGAGGAAATTGCATCGCATTGTCTGAGTAGGTGTCATTCTATTCTGGG
GGGTGGGGTGGGGCAGGACAGCAAGGGGGAGGATTGGGAAGAGAATAGCAGGCATGCTGGGGAGCGGCCG
CAGGAACCCCTAGTGATGGAGTTGGCCACTCCCTCTCTGCGCGCTCGCTCGCTCACTGAGGCCGGGCGAC
CAAAGGTCGCCCGACGCCCGGGCTTTGCCCGGGCGGCCTCAGTGAGCGAGCGAGCGCGCAGCTGCCTGCA
GGGGCGCCTGATGCGGTATTTTCTCCTTACGCATCTGTGCGGTATTTCACACCGCATA
[95 nt withheld, positions 759-853]
T
[46 nt withheld, positions 855-900]
C
[141 nt withheld, positions 902-1042]
CCTTTGACGTTGGAGTCCACGTTCTTT
[37 nt withheld, positions 1070-1106]
ACTCTATCTCGGGCTATTCTTTTGATTTATAAGGGATTTTGCCGATTTCGGTCTATTGGTTAAAAAATGA
GCTGATTTAACAAAAATTTAACGCGAATTTTAACAAAATATTAACGTTTACAATTTTATGGTGCACTCTC
AGTACAATCTGCTCTGATGCCGCATAGTTAAGCCAGCCCCGACACCCGCCAACACCCGCTGACGCGCCCT
GACGGGCTTGTCTGCTCCCGGCATCCGCTTACAGACAAGCTGTGACCGTCTCCGGGAGCTGCATGTGTCA
GAGGTTTTCACCGTCATCACCGAAACGCGCGAGACGAAAGGGCCTCGTGATACGCCTATTTTTATAGGTT
AATGTCATGATAATAATGGTTTCTTAGACGTCAGGTGGCACTTTTCGGGGAAATGTGCGCGGAACCCCTA
TTTGTTTATTTTTCTAAATACATTCAAATATGTATCCGCTCATGAGACAATAACCCTGATAAATGCTTCA
ATAATATTGAAAAAGGAAGAGTATGAGTATTCAACATTTCCGTGTCGCCCTTATTCCCTTTTTTGCGGCA
TTTTGCCTTCCTGTTTTTGCTCACCCAGAAACGCTGGTGAAAGTAAAAGATGCTGAAGATCAGTTGGGTG
CACGAGTGGGTTACATCGAACTGGATCTCAACAGCGGTAAGATCCTTGAGAGTTTTCGCCCCGAAGAACG
TTTTCCAATGATGAGCACTTTTAAAGTTCTGCTATGTGGCGCGGTATTATCCCGTATTGACGCCGGGCAA
GAGCAACTCGGTCGCCGCATACACTATTCTCAGAATGACTTGGTTGAGTACTCACCAGTCACAGAAAAGC
ATCTTACGGATGGCATGACAGTAAGAGAATTATGCAGTGCTGCCATAACCATGAGTGATAACACTGCGGC
CAACTTACTTCTGACAACGATCGGAGGACCGAAGGAGCTAACCGCTTTTTTGCACAACATGGGGGATCAT
GTAACTCGCCTTGATCGTTGGGAACCGGAGCTGAATGAAGCCATACCAAACGACGAGCGTGACACCACGA
TGCCTGTAGCAATGGCAACAACGTTGCGCAAACTATTAACTGGCGAACTACTTACTCTAGCTTCCCGGCA
ACAATTAATAGACTGGATGGAGGCGGATAAAGTTGCAGGACCACTTCTGCGCTCGGCCCTTCCGGCTGGC
TGGTTTATTGCTGATAAATCTGGAGCCGGTGAGCGTGGAAGCCGCGGTATCATTGCAGCACTGGGGCCAG
ATGGTAAGCCCTCCCGTATCGTAGTTATCTACACGACGGGGAGTCAGGCAACTATGGATGAACGAAATAG
ACAGATCGCTGAGATAGGTGCCTCACTGATTAAGCATTGGTAACTGTCAGACCAAGTTTACTCATATATA
CTTTAGATTGATTTAAAACTTCATTTTTAATTTAAAAGGATCTAGGTGAAGATCCTTTTTGATAATCTCA
TGACCAAAATCCCTTAACGTGAGTTTTCGTTCCACTGAGCGTCAGACCCCGTAGAAAAGATCAAAGGATC
TTCTTGAGATCCTTTTTTTCTGCGCGTAATCTGCTGCTTGCAAACAAAAAAACCACCGCTACCAGCGGTG
GTTTGTTTGCCGGATCAAGAGCTACCAACTCTTTTTCCGAAGGTAACTGGCTTCAGCAGAGCGCAGATAC
CAAATACTGTTCTTCTAGTGTAGCCGTAGTTAGGCCACCACTTCAAGAACTCTGTAGCACCGCCTACATA
CCTCGCTCTGCTAATCCTGTTACCAGTGGCTGCTGCCAGTGGCGATAAGTCGTGTCTTACCGGGTTGGAC
TCAAGACGATAGTTACCGGATAAGGCGCAGCGGTCGGGCTGAACGGGGGGTTCGTGCACACAGCCCAGCT
TGGAGCGAACGACCTACACCGAACTGAGATACCTACAGCGTGAGCTATGAGAAAGCGCCACGCTTCCCGA
AGGGAGAAAGGCGGACAGGTATCCGGTAAGCGGCAGGGTCGGAACAGGAGAGCGCACGAGGGAGCTTCCA
GGGGGAAACGCCTGGTATCTTTATAGTCCTGTCGGGTTTCGCCACCTCTGACTTGAGCGTCGATTTTTGT
GATGCTCGTCAGGGGGGCGGAGCCTATGGAAAAACGCCAGCAACGCGGCCTTTTTACGGTTCCTGGCCTT
TTGCTGGCCTTTTGCTCACATGTGAGGGCCTATTTCCCATGATTCCTTCATATTTGCATATACGATACAA
GGCTGTTAGAGAGATAATTGGAATTAATTTGACTGTAAACACAAAGATATTAGTACAAAATACGTGACGT
AGAAAGTAATAATTTCTTGGGTAGTTTGCAGTTTTAAAATTATGTTTTAAAATGGACTATCATATGCTTA
CCGTAACTTGAAAGTATTTCGATTTCTTGGCTTTATATATCTTGTGGAAAGGACGAAACACCGTACATGC
AGTAGTACTAAGTGTTTTAGAGCTAGAAATAGCAAGTTAAAATAAGGCTAGTCCGTTATCAACTTGAAAA
AGTGGCACCGAGTCGGTGCTTTTTTGTTTTAGAGCTAGAAATAGCAAGTTAAAATAAGGCTAGTCCGTTT
TTAGCGCGTGCGCCAATTCTGCAGACAAATGGCTCTAGAGGCATGTGAGGGCCTATTTCCCATGATTCCT
TCATATTTGCATATACGATACAAGGCTGTTAGAGAGATAATTGGAATTAATTTGACTGTAAACACAAAGA
TATTAGTACAAAATACGTGACGTAGAAAGTAATAATTTCTTGGGTAGTTTGCAGTTTTAAAATTATGTTT
TAAAATGGACTATCATATGCTTACCGTAACTTGAAAGTATTTCGATTTCTTGGCTTTATATATCTTGTGG
AAAGGACGAAACACCGTTTGTGTTTTAGTGTAGATTGTTTTAGAGCTAGAAATAGCAAGTTAAAATAAGG
CTAGTCCGTTATCAACTTGAAAAAGTGGCACCGAGTCGGTGCTTTTTTGTTTTAGAGCTAGAAATAGCAA
GTTAAAATAAGGCTAGTCCGTTTTTAGCGCGTGCGCCAATTCTGCAGACAAATGGCTCTAGAGGCATGTG
AGGGCCTATTTCCCATGATTCCTTCATATTTGCATATACGATACAAGGCTGTTAGAGAGATAATTGGAAT
TAATTTGACTGTAAACACAAAGATATTAGTACAAAATACGTGACGTAGAAAGTAATAATTTCTTGGGTAG
TTTGCAGTTTTAAAATTATGTTTTAAAATGGACTATCATATGCTTACCGTAACTTGAAAGTATTTCGATT
TCTTGGCTTTATATATCTTGTGGAAAGGACGAAACACCGTAAAGAAAAGTGTTTATCGAGTTTTAGAGCT
AGAAATAGCAAGTTAAAATAAGGCTAGTCCGTTATCAACTTGAAAAAGTGGCACCGAGTCGGTGCTTTTT
TGTTTTAGAGCTAGAAATAGCAAGTTAAAATAAGGCTAGTCCGTTTTTAGCGCGTGCGCCAATTCTGCAG
ACAAATGGCTCTAGAGGCATGTGAGGGCCTATTTCCCATGATTCCTTCATATTTGCATATACGATACAAG
GCTGTTAGAGAGATAATTGGAATTAATTTGACTGTAAACACAAAGATATTAGTACAAAATACGTGACGTA
GAAAGTAATAATTTCTTGGGTAGTTTGCAGTTTTAAAATTATGTTTTAAAATGGACTATCATATGCTTAC
CGTAACTTGAAAGTATTTCGATTTCTTGGCTTTATATATCTTGTGGAAAGGTCGAAACACCGAAGTGTTT
ATCGAGGGAAAGGTTTTAGAGCTAGAAATAGCAAGTTAAAATAAGGCTAGTCCGTTATCAACTTGAAAAA
GTGGCACCGAGTCGGTGCTTTTTTGTTTTAGAGCTAGAAATAGCAAGTTAAAATAAGGCTAGTCCGTTTT
TAGCGCGTGCGCCAATTCTGCAGACAAATGGCTC
